Addgene plasmid #204298: pJAT17
Purpose: For introducing Cas9 under D. melanogaster nanos promoter. Markers with EYFP expressed in eyes.
Depositing lab: David Stern. Depositing organization: HHMI, Janelia Research Campus. Publication: The Janelia Atalanta plasmids provide a simple and efficient CRISPR/Cas9-mediated homology directed repair platform for Drosophila. Stern D, Kim E, Behrman E. bioRxiv 2023.06.17.545412 10.1101/2023.06.17.545412.
Backbone
  Vector backbone: Janelia Atalanta cloning plasmid
  Vector type: CRISPR
  Selectable markers: ccdB, SacB
Growth in bacteria
  Bacterial resistance: Spectinomycin, 50 μg/mL
  Growth temperature: 37°C
  Growth strain: ccdB Survival
  Growth instructions: Spectinomycin is in the backbone. Chlor and Amp are in the Gateway cloning arms. The plasmids can be maintained on any single of these antibiotics. Depositor typically grows them in Amp or Spec.
  Copy number: High Copy
Gene/Insert
  Gene/Insert name: 3XP3-EYFP (alt name: pJAT17{dU6-3-attR3-Amp-ccdB-attR4-nos-Cas9-nos3'UTR,3XP3-EYFP-attR5-Chlor-SacB-attR6})
  Species: Synthetic
  Promoter: 3XP3
  Cloning method: Unknown
Terms and licenses: Academic/Nonprofit Terms; Industry Terms: Not Available to Industry
Depositor comments: Please visit https://www.biorxiv.org/content/10.1101/2023.06.17.545412v1 for bioRxiv preprint.
How to cite: pJAT17 was a gift from David Stern (Addgene plasmid # 204298 ; http://n2t.net/addgene:204298 ; RRID:Addgene_204298)
