[The description below was written by a language model from this plasmid's Addgene catalogue record and pLannotate feature annotations shown in this document.]
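Description:
pJAT17 is a member of the Janelia Atalanta series of cloning plasmids, a roughly 15 kb CRISPR donor vector designed for Cas9-mediated homology-directed repair in Drosophila. It replicates in E. coli from a high-copy ColE1/pUC-type origin and carries a spectinomycin/streptomycin resistance gene (aadA) in the backbone. Two Gateway-style counter-selectable cassettes occupy the cloning positions. One, flanked by attR3 and attR4, holds an ampicillin resistance gene and the gyrase toxin ccdB (the annotation software labels the attR4 site as an attR2 fragment overlapping attB4). The other, flanked by attR5 and attR6, holds chloramphenicol acetyltransferase and sacB, which confers sucrose sensitivity. Because ccdB is present, the uncloned plasmid must be kept in a ccdB-tolerant strain, and any of the three antibiotics can maintain it. The record calls these cassettes the Gateway cloning arms. In this type of homology-directed repair platform they would be replaced by recombination with user-supplied sequences, presumably homology arms, with loss of ccdB and sacB selecting for correct products.

The payload between the two cassettes is a Streptococcus pyogenes Cas9 coding sequence. According to the catalogue entry it is driven by the D. melanogaster nanos promoter, which is not separately annotated in the feature table. It is followed by the nanos 3' UTR, whose translational control element is detected; together these elements favour germline expression. In the opposite orientation sits the transformation marker: EYFP under the eye-specific 3XP3 promoter, detected as its hsp70 minimal promoter component, and terminated by an SV40 polyadenylation signal. A Drosophila U6-3 RNA polymerase III promoter lies immediately upstream of attR3, positioned to drive a guide RNA introduced at that site. The stated use is to introduce a nos-Cas9 transgene into fly genomes, with integrants identified by yellow fluorescence in the eyes.
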