Features (pLannotate 1.2.2; 30 found; start..end, strand, type, name):
    627..1072    +  promoter       sacB promoter: sacR; sacB promoter and control region
   1073..2494    +  CDS            SacB: secreted levansucrase that renders bacterial growth sensitive to sucrose; Bacillus subtilis sacB; negative selection marker
   2533..2656    -  protein_bind   attR6: mutant version of attR; recombination site for the Gateway® LR reaction LR Clonase™
   2749..2767    -  promoter       T7 promoter: promoter for bacteriophage T7 RNA polymerase
   2958..2981    +  promoter       Pc promoter (fragment): intI1 (promoter lies within the coding sequence); class 1 integron promoter
   3157..3213    +  CDS            GmR (fragment): gentamycin acetyltransferase; aacC1; confers resistance to gentamycin
   3224..4011    +  CDS            SmR (fragment): aminoglycoside adenylyltransferase (Murphy, 1985); aadA; confers resistance to spectinomycin and streptomycin
   4257..4845    +  rep_origin     ori: high-copy-number ColE1/pMB1/pBR322/pUC origin of replication
   5048..5066    +  promoter       SP6 promoter: promoter for bacteriophage SP6 RNA polymerase
   5143..5563    +  promoter       dU6-3 promoter: RNA polymerase III promoter for Drosophila U6-3 snRNA (Port et al., 2014)
   5570..5693    +  protein_bind   attR3: mutant version of attR; recombination site for the Gateway® LR reaction LR Clonase™
   5716..5746    +  promoter       lac UV5 promoter: E. coli lac promoter with an "up" mutation
   5770..5787    +  promoter       cat promoter (fragment): promoter of the E. coli cat gene encoding chloramphenicol acetyltransferase
   5789..5893    +  promoter       AmpR promoter: bla
   5894..6754    +  CDS            AmpR: β-lactamase; bla; confers resistance to ampicillin, carbenicillin, and related antibiotics
   6755..6837    +  intron         PDK intron (fragment): pdk; modified pyruvate orthophosphate dikinase intron from Flaveria trinervia 3.0
   6928..7086    +  CDS            ccdA (fragment): CCDA_ECO57 - Also known as H, letA. Experimental evidence at protein level: Swiss-Prot protein existence level 1. Antitoxin component of a type II toxin-antitoxin (TA) system which inhibits the post-segregational killing (PSK) of plasmid-free cells, also referred to as a plasmid addiction system. Binds to and blocks the activity of CcdB; will also remove bound CcdB protein from the CcdB-GyrA complex by forming a CcdA-CcdB complex, a process termed rejuvenation. Functions as a transcriptional corepressor for the ccdAB operon, repression also requires CcdB (By similarity). From Escherichia coli
   7091..7393    +  CDS            ccdB: CCDB_ECOLI - Also known as G, letB, letD. Experimental evidence at protein level: Swiss-Prot protein existence level 1. Toxic component of a type II toxin-antitoxin (TA) system, functioning in plasmid maintainence. Responsible for the post- segregational killing (PSK) of plasmid-free cells, also referred to as a plasmid addiction system. Half-life of over 2 hours. Cell killing by CcdB is accompanied by filamentation, defects in chromosome and plasmid segregation, defects in cell division, formation of anucleate cells, decreased DNA synthesis and plasmid loss. Interferes with the activity of DN
   7434..7543    -  protein_bind   attR2 (fragment): mutant version of attR; recombination site for the Gateway® LR reaction LR Clonase™
   7537..7557    -  protein_bind   attB4: mutant version of attB; core recombination site for the Gateway® BP reaction BP Clonase™
   8500..12603   +  CDS            cas9: CAS9_STRP1 - Also known as csn1 From Streptococcus pyogenes serotype M1.
  12652..12715   +  ncRNA          nos TCE: Accession: RF00161 - Nanos 3' UTR translation control element
  13582..13703   -  polyA_signal   SV40 poly(A) signal: SV40 polyadenylation signal
  13726..13809   -  CDS            large T antigen (fragment): large T antigen from SV40 (simian virus 40)
  13826..14545   -  CDS            EYFP: enhanced YFP mammalian codon-optimized
  14589..14711   -  promoter       hsp70 promoter (fragment): Drosophila melanogaster hsp70Bb promoter
  14817..14940   +  protein_bind   attR5: mutant version of attR; recombination site for the Gateway® LR reaction LR Clonase™
  14963..14993   +  promoter       lac UV5 promoter: E. coli lac promoter with an "up" mutation
  15017..15046   +  promoter       cat promoter (fragment): promoter of the E. coli cat gene encoding chloramphenicol acetyltransferase
  15047..615     +  CDS            cat (across the origin): CAT_ECOLX - Experimental evidence at protein level: Swiss-Prot protein existence level 1. This enzyme is an effector of chloramphenicol resistance in bacteria. From Escherichia coli. This protein is used as a marker in many commonly used cloning vectors, such as pACYC184.
>Addgene plasmid #204298 | pJAT17 | addgene full sequence | sequence record 406176 | Addgene NGS Result
CAATGGCATCGTAAAGAACATTTTGAGGCATTTCAGTCAGTTGCTCAATGTACCTATAACCAGACCGTTC
AGCTGGATATTACGGCCTTTTTAAAGACCGTAAAGAAAAATAAGCACAAGTTTTATCCGGCCTTTATTCA
CATTCTTGCCCGCCTGATGAATGCTCATCCGGAATTCCGTATGGCAATGAAAGACGGTGAGCTGGTGATA
TGGGATAGTGTTCACCCTTGTTACACCGTTTTCCATGAGCAAACTGAAACGTTTTCATCGCTCTGGAGTG
AATACCACGACGATTTCCGGCAGTTTCTACACATATATTCGCAAGATGTGGCGTGTTACGGTGAAAACCT
GGCCTATTTCCCTAAAGGGTTTATTGAGAATATGTTTTTCGTGTCAGCCAATCCCTGGGTGAGTTTCACC
AGTTTTGATTTAAACGTGGCCAATATGGACAACTTCTTCGCCCCCGTTTTCACCATGGGCAAATATTATA
CGCAAGGCGACAAGGTGCTGATGCCGCTGGCGATTCAGGTTCATCATGCCGTTTGTGATGGCTTCCATGT
CGGCAGAATGCTTAATGAATTACAACAGTACTGCGATGAGTGGCAGGGCGGGGCGTAAACGCGTGGCACA
TATACCTGCCGTTCACTATTATTTAGTGAAATGAGATATTATGATATTTTCTGAATTGTGATTAAAAAGG
CAACTTTATGCCCATGCAACAGAAACTATAAAAAATACAGAGAATGAAAAGAAACAGATAGATTTTTTAG
TTCTTTAGGCCCGTAGTCTGCAAATCCTTTTATGATTTTCTATCAAACAAAAGAGGAAAATAGACCAGTT
GCAATCCAAACGAGAGTCTAATAGAATGAGGTCGAAAAGTAAATCGCGCGGGTTTGTTACTGATAAAGCA
GGCAAGACCTAAAATGTGTAAAGGGCAAAGTGTATACTTTGGCGTCACCCCTTACATATTTTAGGTCTTT
TTTTATTGTGCGTAACTAACTTGCCATCTTCAAACAGGAGGGCTGGAAGAAGCAGACCGCTAACACAGTA
CATAAAAAAGGAGACATGAACGATGAACATCAAAAAGTTTGCAAAACAAGCAACAGTATTAACCTTTACT
ACCGCACTGCTGGCAGGAGGCGCAACTCAAGCGTTTGCGAAAGAAACGAACCAAAAGCCATATAAGGAAA
CATACGGCATTTCCCATATTACACGCCATGATATGCTGCAAATCCCTGAACAGCAAAAAAATGAAAAATA
TCAAGTTCCTGAATTCGATTCGTCCACAATTAAAAATATCTCTTCTGCAAAAGGCCTGGACGTTTGGGAC
AGCTGGCCATTACAAAACGCTGACGGCACTGTCGCAAACTATCACGGCTACCACATCGTCTTTGCATTAG
CCGGAGATCCTAAAAATGCGGATGACACATCGATTTACATGTTCTATCAAAAAGTCGGCGAAACTTCTAT
TGACAGCTGGAAAAACGCTGGCCGCGTCTTTAAAGACAGCGACAAATTCGATGCAAATGATTCTATCCTA
AAAGACCAAACACAAGAATGGTCAGGTTCAGCCACATTTACATCTGACGGAAAAATCCGTTTATTCTACA
CTGATTTCTCCGGTAAACATTACGGCAAACAAACACTGACAACTGCACAAGTTAACGTATCAGCATCAGA
CAGCTCTTTGAACATCAACGGTGTAGAGGATTATAAATCAATCTTTGACGGTGACGGAAAAACGTATCAA
AATGTACAGCAGTTCATCGATGAAGGCAACTACAGCTCAGGCGACAACCATACGCTGAGAGATCCTCACT
ACGTAGAAGATAAAGGCCACAAATACTTAGTATTTGAAGCAAACACTGGAACTGAAGATGGCTACCAAGG
CGAAGAATCTTTATTTAACAAAGCATACTATGGCAAAAGCACATCATTCTTCCGTCAAGAAAGTCAAAAA
CTTCTGCAAAGCGATAAAAAACGCACGGCTGAGTTAGCAAACGGCGCTCTCGGTATGATTGAGCTAAACG
ATGATTACACACTGAAAAAAGTGATGAAACCGCTGATTGCATCTAACACAGTAACAGATGAAATTGAACG
CGCGAACGTCTTTAAAATGAACGGCAAATGGTACCTGTTCACTGACTCCCGCGGATCAAAAATGACGATT
GACGGCATTACGTCTAACGATATTTACATGCTTGGTTATGTTTCTAATTCTTTAACTGGCCCATACAAGC
CGCTGAACAAAACTGGCCTTGTGTTAAAAATGGATCTTGATCCTAACGATGTAACCTTTACTTACTCACA
CTTCGCTGTACCTCAAGCGAAAGGAAACAATGTCGTGATTACAAGCTATATGACAAACAGAGGATTCTAC
GCAGACAAACAATCAACGTTTGCGCCAAGCTTCCTGCTGAACATCAAAGGCAAGAAAACATCTGTTGTCA
AAGACAGCATCCTTGAACAAGGACAATTAACAGTTAACAAATAAATGTCAGGCTCCCTTATACACAGCCA
GTCTGCACGTCGCATAGTGACTGGATATGTTGTGTTTTACAGTATTATGTAGTCTGTTTTTTATGCAAAA
TCTAATTTAATATATTGATATTTATATCATTTTACGTTTCTCGTTCAACTTTTTAATACAAAGTTGCCTC
CGGAACATAATGGTGCATCTAGATGCCCATTCCTGTAGACTTCTTAATTAAGACGTCAGAATTCTCGAGG
CGGCCGCATGTGAGTCTCCCTATAGTGAGTCGTATTAATTTCGCGGGCGCGTCAGCGGGAGAGCCGTTGT
AAGGCGGCAGACTTTGCTCATGTTACCGATGCTATTCGGAAGAACGGCAACTAAGCTGCCGGGTTTGAAA
CACGGATGATCTCGCGGAGGGTAGCATGTTGATTGTAACGATGACAGAGCGTTGCTGCCTGTGATCAATT
CGGGCACGAACCCAGTGGACATAAGCCTGTTCGGTTCGTAAGCTGTAATGCAAGTAGCGTATGCGCTCAC
GCAACTGGTCCAGAACCTTGACCGAACGCAGCGGTGGTAACGGCGCAGTGGCGGTTTTCATGGCTTGTTA
TGACTGTTTTTTTGGGGTACAGTCTATGCCTCGGGCATCCAAGCAGCAAGCGCGTTACGCCGTGGGTCGA
TGTTTGATGTTATGGAGCAGCAACGATGTTACGCAGCAGGGCAGTCGCCCTAAAACAAAGTTAAACATCA
TGGGGGAAGCGGTGATCGCCGAAGTATCGACTCAACTATCAGAGGTAGTTGGCGTCATCGAGCGCCATCT
CGAACCGACGTTGCTGGCCGTACATTTGTACGGCTCCGCAGTGGATGGCGGCCTGAAGCCACACAGTGAT
ATTGATTTGCTGGTTACGGTGACCGTAAGGCTTGATGAAACAACGCGGCGAGCTTTGATCAACGACCTTT
TGGAAACTTCGGCTTCCCCTGGAGAGAGCGAGATTCTCCGCGCTGTAGAAGTCACCATTGTTGTGCACGA
CGACATCATTCCGTGGCGTTATCCAGCTAAGCGCGAACTGCAATTTGGAGAATGGCAGCGCAATGACATT
CTTGCAGGTATCTTCGAGCCAGCCACGATCGACATTGATCTGGCTATCTTGCTGACAAAAGCAAGAGAAC
ATAGCGTTGCCTTGGTAGGTCCAGCGGCGGAGGAACTCTTTGATCCGGTTCCTGAACAGGATCTATTTGA
GGCGCTAAATGAAACCTTAACGCTATGGAACTCGCCGCCCGACTGGGCTGGCGATGAGCGAAATGTAGTG
CTTACGTTGTCCCGCATTTGGTACAGCGCAGTAACCGGCAAAATCGCGCCGAAGGATGTCGCTGCCGACT
GGGCAATGGAGCGCCTGCCGGCCCAGTATCAGCCCGTCATACTTGAAGCTAGACAGGCTTATCTTGGACA
AGAAGAAGATCGCTTGGCCTCGCGCGCAGATCAGTTGGAAGAATTTGTCCACTACGTGAAAGGCGAGATC
ACCAAGGTAGTCGGCAAATAATGTCTAGCTAGAAATTCGTTCAAGCCGACGCCGCTTCGCGGCGCGGCTT
AACTCAAGCGTTAGATGCACTAAGCACATAATTGCTCACAGCCAAACTATCAGGTCAAGTCTGCTTTTAT
TATTTTTAAGCGTGCATAATAAGCCCTACACAAATTGGGAGATATATCATGCATGACCAAAATCCCTTAA
CGTGAGTTTTCGTTCCACTGAGCGTCAGACCCCGTAGAAAAGATCAAAGGATCTTCTTGAGATCCTTTTT
TTCTGCGCGTAATCTGCTGCTTGCAAACAAAAAAACCACCGCTACCAGCGGTGGTTTGTTTGCCGGATCA
AGAGCTACCAACTCTTTTTCCGAAGGTAACTGGCTTCAGCAGAGCGCAGATACCAAATACTGTCCTTCTA
GTGTAGCCGTAGTTAGGCCACCACTTCAAGAACTCTGTAGCACCGCCTACATACCTCGCTCTGCTAATCC
TGTTACCAGTGGCTGCTGCCAGTGGCGATAAGTCGTGTCTTACCGGGTTGGACTCAAGACGATAGTTACC
GGATAAGGCGCAGCGGTCGGGCTGAACGGGGGGTTCGTGCACACAGCCCAGCTTGGAGCGAACGACCTAC
ACCGAACTGAGATACCTACAGCGTGAGCTATGAGAAAGCGCCACGCTTCCCGAAGGGAGAAAGGCGGACA
GGTATCCGGTAAGCGGCAGGGTCGGAACAGGAGAGCGCACGAGGGAGCTTCCAGGGGGAAACGCCTGGTA
TCTTTATAGTCCTGTCGGGTTTCGCCACCTCTGACTTGAGCGTCGATTTTTGTGATGCTCGTCAGGGGGG
CGGAGCCTATGGAAAAACGCCAGCAACGCGGCCTTTTTACGGTTCCTGGCCTTTTGCTGGCCTTTTGCTC
ACATGTTCTTTCCTGCGTTATCCCCTGATTCTGTGGATAACCGTATTACCGCCTTTGAGTGAGCTGATAC
CGCTCGCCGCAGCCGAACGACCGAGCGCAGCGAGTCAGTGAGCGAGGAAATCGTCACCTGCAGGAAGGTT
TAAACGCATTTAGGTGACACTATAGAAGTGTGTATCGCTCGAGGGATCCGAATTCGAAGTCTTGGTACGG
AGGGGATCCGATCGACAAGCCGAACATATGGGTTTTTTGCTCACCTGTGATTGCTCCTACTCAAATACAA
AAACATCAAATTTTCTGTCAATAAAGCATATTTATTTATATTTATTTTACAGGAAAGAATTCCTTTTAAA
GTGTATTTTAACCTATAATGAAAAACGATTAAAAAAAATACATAAAATAATTCGAAAATTTTTGAATAGC
CCAGGTTGATAAAAATTCATTTCATACGTTTTATAACTTATGCCCCTAAGTATTTTTTGACCATAGTGTT
TCAATTCTACATTAATTTTACAGAGTAGAATGAAACGCCACCTACTCAGCCAAGAGGCGAAAAGGTTAGC
TCGCCAAGCAGAGAGGGCGCCAGTGCTCACTACTTTTTATAATTCTCAACTTCTTTTTCCAGACTCAGTT
CGTATATATAGACCTATTTTCAATTTAACGTCGGGGCCTCAACTTTGTATAATAAAGTTGAACGAGAAAC
GTAAAATGATATAAATATCAATATATTAAATTAGATTTTGCATAAAAAACAGACTACATAATACTGTAAA
ACACAACATATCCAGTCACTATGGGCCGCATTAGGCACCCCAGGCTTTACACTTTATGCTTCCGGCTCGT
ATAATGTGTGGATTTTGAGTTAGGATCCGTCGAGATTTTCAGGAGCTACGCGGAACCCCTATTTGTTTAT
TTTTCTAAATACATTCAAATATGTATCCGCTCATGAGACAATAACCCTGATAAATGCTTCAATAATATTG
AAAAAGGAAGAGTATGAGTATTCAACATTTCCGTGTCGCCCTTATTCCCTTTTTTGCGGCATTTTGCCTT
CCTGTTTTTGCTCACCCAGAAACGCTGGTGAAAGTAAAAGATGCTGAAGATCAGTTGGGTGCACGAGTGG
GTTACATCGAACTGGATCTCAACAGCGGTAAGATCCTTGAGAGTTTTCGCCCCGAAGAACGTTTTCCAAT
GATGAGCACTTTTAAAGTTCTGCTATGTGGCGCGGTATTATCCCGTATTGACGCCGGGCAAGAGCAACTC
GGTCGCCGCATACACTATTCTCAGAATGACTTGGTTGAGTACTCACCAGTCACAGAAAAGCATCTTACGG
ATGGCATGACAGTAAGAGAATTATGCAGTGCTGCCATAACCATGAGTGATAACACTGCGGCCAACTTACT
TCTGACAACGATCGGAGGACCGAAGGAGCTAACCGCTTTTTTGCACAACATGGGGGATCATGTAACTCGC
CTTGATCGTTGGGAACCGGAGCTGAATGAAGCCATACCAAACGACGAGCGTGACACCACGATGCCTGTAG
CAATGGCAACAACGTTGCGCAAACTATTAACTGGCGAACTACTTACTCTAGCTTCCCGGCAACAATTAAT
AGACTGGATGGAGGCGGATAAAGTTGCAGGACCACTTCTGCGCTCGGCCCTTCCGGCTGGCTGGTTTATT
GCTGATAAATCTGGAGCCGGTGAGCGTGGGTCCCGCGGTATCATTGCAGCACTGGGGCCAGATGGTAAGC
CCTCCCGTATCGTAGTTATCTACACGACGGGGAGTCAGGCAACTATGGATGAACGAAATAGACAGATCGC
TGAGATAGGTGCCTCACTGATTAAGCATTGGTAATGGATCCGGCTTACTAAAAGCCAGATAACAGTATGC
GTATTTGCGCGCTGATTTTTGCGGTATAAGAATATATACTGATATGTATACCCGAAGTATGTCAAAAAGA
GGTATGCTATGAAGCAGCGTATTACAGTGACAGTTGACAGCGACAGCTATCAGTTGCTCAAGGCATATAT
GATGTCAATATCTCCGGTCTGGTAAGCACAACCATGCAGAATGAAGCCCGTCGTCTGCGTGCCGAACGCT
GGAAAGCGGAAAATCAGGAAGGGATGGCTGAGGTCGCCCGGTTTATTGAAATGAACGGCTCTTTTGCTGA
CGAGAACAGGGGCTGGTGAAATGCAGTTTAAGGTTTACACCTATAAAAGAGAGAGCCGTTATCGTCTGTT
TGTGGATGTACAGAGTGATATTATCGATACACCGGGCCGTCGCATGGTTATTCCACTTGCGTCTGCGCGC
TTGCTCTCAGATAAAGTCTCCCGTGAACTTTACCCGGTGGTGCATATCGGGGATGAAAGCTGGCGCATGA
TGACCACCGATATGGCCAGTGTGCCGGTTTCCGTTATCGGGGAAGAAGTGGCTGATCTCAGCCACCGCGA
AAATGACATCAAAAACGCCATTAACCTGATGTTCTGGGGAATATAATGTCAGGCTCCCTTATACACAGCC
AGTCTGCACGTCGCATAGTGACTGGATATGTTGTGTTTTACAGTATTATGTAGTCTGTTTTTTATGCAAA
ATCTAATTTAATATATTGATATTTATATCATTTTACGTTTCTCGTTCAACTTTTCTATACAAAGTTGTCC
AGCTAAGCTTCGACCGTTTTAACCTCGAAATATGCACATGTAAGGACGGATGTGAGCGAACGCCAGTGAT
GACCGGGATCAGAGGTAACCTACCATGCATGGTGGGGATTAGGTGACCGTTCGCAGGTAGTTTGATCGGA
GCGAATGTTCGGGGGGTCTGGCGTCAGAGGCTCTAAACTTTATGTAATTCCTGCCGCGAAACACGCACGT
ATCAAGCAGTCAGCTGTTCTCTTCGTTCAGCGCGCGCCGGTGTTGCAAAACGAGCGCTCTTCGCCGGCGG
TGGCTCGTGCGATAGTTCGTTTTGTCGGTAATCCGATGTTGCCGCGCCGATATCATGTGATGTTGTCACA
GTGCGCGAAATTCGAATGGTGGTGTGCAGTGATTGTGTTGTGACGGCGAGTGGCGCGTGTGGGTGCTTAG
TTTTGGGAGATGTTTTCGTATTTTTTTGTTGATAACTCAGGCTTTGTTGCTGTGTTGTAGTACTATTTTC
CATTGCGCGGTGTCCAGCTTTTAATTAGTGGCACATATTCTTAGCAAGTAAAAATTATTTTGCATACTAT
TAAATTTCTTATAAATTATTTTCTAAAATTAAGTTTACCTTTTCAATTTTACTAAAAATATCGATATATT
TATTATCGCTGGAAAACTACATTATTCCACCTCTAAGCAAGAACCGTTAGTTGGCGCGTAGCTTTACCAC
AAAATTCCTGGAATTGCCGTACGCTTCGCAGTTGTTTCAAGTTGTCTAAGGGACATACGATTTTTTTTGC
CTCTGCGTCACGATTTTAACCCAAAAGCGAGTTTAGTTACATGTACATTATTATTAGATAAAGAAGTATC
GCGAATACTTCAGTTGAATAAACTGTGCTTGGTTTTTGGGTGAGGATTTGTGGAAAGTAGAGTGCGCGAT
AACCGTAACTTTCGACCCGGATTTTCGCCATGGACAAGAAGTACTCCATTGGGCTCGATATCGGCACAAA
CAGCGTCGGCTGGGCCGTCATTACGGACGAGTACAAGGTGCCGAGCAAAAAATTCAAAGTTCTGGGCAAT
ACCGATCGCCACAGCATAAAGAAGAACCTCATTGGCGCCCTCCTGTTCGACTCCGGGGAAACGGCCGAAG
CCACGCGGCTCAAAAGAACAGCACGGCGCAGATATACCCGCAGAAAGAATCGGATCTGCTACCTGCAGGA
GATCTTTAGTAATGAGATGGCTAAGGTGGATGACTCTTTCTTCCATAGGCTGGAGGAGTCCTTTTTGGTG
GAGGAGGATAAAAAGCACGAGCGCCACCCAATCTTTGGCAATATCGTGGACGAGGTGGCGTACCATGAAA
AGTACCCAACCATATATCATCTGAGGAAGAAGCTTGTAGACAGTACTGATAAGGCTGACTTGCGGTTGAT
CTATCTCGCGCTGGCGCATATGATCAAATTTCGGGGACACTTCCTCATCGAGGGGGACCTGAACCCAGAC
AACAGCGATGTCGACAAACTCTTTATCCAACTGGTTCAGACTTACAATCAGCTTTTCGAAGAGAACCCGA
TCAACGCATCCGGAGTTGACGCCAAAGCAATCCTGAGCGCTAGGCTGTCCAAATCCCGGCGGCTCGAAAA
CCTCATCGCACAGCTCCCTGGGGAGAAGAAGAACGGCCTGTTTGGTAATCTTATCGCCCTGTCACTCGGG
CTGACCCCCAACTTTAAATCTAACTTCGACCTGGCCGAAGATGCCAAGCTTCAACTGAGCAAAGACACCT
ACGATGATGATCTCGACAATCTGCTGGCCCAGATCGGCGACCAGTACGCAGACCTTTTTTTGGCGGCAAA
GAACCTGTCAGACGCCATTCTGCTGAGTGATATTCTGCGAGTGAACACGGAGATCACCAAAGCTCCGCTG
AGCGCTAGTATGATCAAGCGCTATGATGAGCACCACCAAGACTTGACTTTGCTGAAGGCCCTTGTCAGAC
AGCAACTGCCTGAGAAGTACAAGGAAATTTTCTTCGATCAGTCTAAAAATGGCTACGCCGGATACATTGA
CGGCGGAGCAAGCCAGGAGGAATTTTACAAATTTATTAAGCCCATCTTGGAAAAAATGGACGGCACCGAG
GAGCTGCTGGTAAAGCTTAACAGAGAAGATCTGTTGCGCAAACAGCGCACTTTCGACAATGGAAGCATCC
CCCACCAGATTCACCTGGGCGAACTGCACGCTATCCTCAGGCGGCAAGAGGATTTCTACCCCTTTTTGAA
AGATAACAGGGAAAAGATTGAGAAAATCCTCACATTTCGGATACCCTACTATGTAGGCCCCCTCGCCCGG
GGAAATTCCAGATTCGCGTGGATGACTCGCAAATCAGAAGAGACCATCACTCCCTGGAACTTCGAGGAAG
TCGTGGATAAGGGGGCCTCTGCCCAGTCCTTCATCGAAAGGATGACTAACTTTGATAAAAATCTGCCTAA
CGAAAAGGTGCTTCCTAAACACTCTCTGCTGTACGAGTACTTCACAGTTTATAACGAGCTCACCAAGGTC
AAATACGTCACAGAAGGGATGAGAAAGCCAGCATTCCTGTCTGGAGAGCAGAAGAAAGCTATCGTGGACC
TCCTCTTCAAGACGAACCGGAAAGTTACCGTGAAACAGCTCAAAGAAGACTATTTCAAAAAGATTGAATG
TTTCGACTCTGTTGAAATCAGCGGAGTGGAGGATCGCTTCAACGCATCCCTGGGAACGTATCACGATCTC
CTGAAAATCATTAAAGACAAGGACTTCCTGGACAATGAGGAGAACGAGGACATTCTTGAGGACATTGTCC
TCACCCTTACGTTGTTTGAAGATAGGGAGATGATTGAAGAACGCTTGAAAACTTACGCTCATCTCTTCGA
CGACAAAGTCATGAAACAGCTCAAGAGGCGCCGATATACAGGATGGGGGCGGCTGTCAAGAAAACTGATC
AATGGGATCCGAGACAAGCAGAGTGGAAAGACAATCCTGGATTTTCTTAAGTCCGATGGATTTGCCAACC
GGAACTTCATGCAGTTGATCCATGATGACTCTCTCACCTTTAAGGAGGACATCCAGAAAGCACAAGTTTC
TGGCCAGGGGGACAGTCTTCACGAGCACATCGCTAATCTTGCAGGTAGCCCAGCTATCAAAAAGGGAATA
CTGCAGACCGTTAAGGTCGTGGATGAACTCGTCAAAGTAATGGGAAGGCATAAGCCCGAGAATATCGTTA
TCGAGATGGCCCGAGAGAACCAAACTACCCAGAAGGGACAGAAGAACAGTAGGGAAAGGATGAAGAGGAT
TGAAGAGGGTATAAAAGAACTGGGGTCCCAAATCCTTAAGGAACACCCAGTTGAAAACACCCAGCTTCAG
AATGAGAAGCTCTACCTGTACTACCTGCAGAACGGCAGGGACATGTACGTGGATCAGGAACTGGACATCA
ATCGGCTCTCCGACTACGACGTGGATCATATCGTGCCCCAGTCTTTTCTCAAAGATGATTCTATTGATAA
TAAAGTGTTGACAAGATCCGATAAAAATAGAGGGAAGAGTGATAACGTCCCCTCAGAAGAAGTTGTCAAG
AAAATGAAAAATTATTGGCGGCAGCTGCTGAACGCCAAACTGATCACACAACGGAAGTTCGATAATCTGA
CTAAGGCTGAACGAGGTGGCCTGTCTGAGTTGGATAAAGCCGGCTTCATCAAAAGGCAGCTTGTTGAGAC
ACGCCAGATCACCAAGCACGTGGCCCAAATTCTCGATTCACGCATGAACACCAAGTACGATGAAAATGAC
AAACTGATTCGAGAGGTGAAAGTTATTACTCTGAAGTCTAAGCTGGTCTCAGATTTCAGAAAGGACTTTC
AGTTTTATAAGGTGAGAGAGATCAACAATTACCACCATGCGCATGATGCCTACCTGAATGCAGTGGTAGG
CACTGCACTTATCAAAAAATATCCCAAGCTTGAATCTGAATTTGTTTACGGAGACTATAAAGTGTACGAT
GTTAGGAAAATGATCGCAAAGTCTGAGCAGGAAATAGGCAAGGCCACCGCTAAGTACTTCTTTTACAGCA
ATATTATGAATTTTTTCAAGACCGAGATTACACTGGCCAATGGAGAGATTCGGAAGCGACCACTTATCGA
AACAAACGGAGAAACAGGAGAAATCGTGTGGGACAAGGGTAGGGATTTCGCGACAGTCCGGAAGGTCCTG
TCCATGCCGCAGGTGAACATCGTTAAAAAGACCGAAGTACAGACCGGAGGCTTCTCCAAGGAAAGTATCC
TCCCGAAAAGGAACAGCGACAAGCTGATCGCACGCAAAAAAGATTGGGACCCCAAGAAATACGGCGGATT
CGATTCTCCTACAGTCGCTTACAGTGTACTGGTTGTGGCCAAAGTGGAGAAAGGGAAGTCTAAAAAACTC
AAAAGCGTCAAGGAACTGCTGGGCATCACAATCATGGAGCGATCAAGCTTCGAAAAAAACCCCATCGACT
TTCTCGAGGCGAAAGGATATAAAGAGGTCAAAAAAGACCTCATCATTAAGCTTCCCAAGTACTCTCTCTT
TGAGCTTGAAAACGGCCGGAAACGAATGCTCGCTAGTGCGGGCGAGCTGCAGAAAGGTAACGAGCTGGCA
CTGCCCTCTAAATACGTTAATTTCTTGTATCTGGCCAGCCACTATGAAAAGCTCAAAGGGTCTCCCGAAG
ATAATGAGCAGAAGCAGCTGTTCGTGGAACAACACAAACACTACCTTGATGAGATCATCGAGCAAATAAG
CGAATTCTCCAAAAGAGTGATCCTCGCCGACGCTAACCTCGATAAGGTGCTTTCTGCTTACAATAAGCAC
AGGGATAAGCCCATCAGGGAGCAGGCAGAAAACATTATCCACTTGTTTACTCTGACCAACTTGGGCGCGC
CTGCAGCCTTCAAGTACTTCGACACCACCATAGACAGAAAGCGGTACACCTCTACAAAGGAGGTCCTGGA
CGCCACACTGATTCATCAGTCAATTACGGGGCTCTATGAAACAAGAATCGACCTCTCTCAGCTCGGTGGA
GACAGCAGGGCTGACCCCAAGAAGAAGAGGAAGGTGTGAGCGAATCCAGCTCTGGAGCAGAGGCTCTGGC
AGCTTTTGCAGCGTTTATATAACATGAAATATATATACGCATTCCGATCAAAGCTGGGTTAACCAGATAG
ATAGTAACGTTTAACTAGCGCCTGGCGCGTTCGATTTTAAAGAGATTTAGAGCGTTATCCCGTGCCTATA
GATCTTATAGTATAGACAACGAACGATCACTCAAATCCAAGTCAATAATTCAAGAATTTATGTCTGTTTC
TGTGAAAGGGAAACTAATTTTGTTAAAGAAGACTTACAATATCGTAATACTTGTTCAATCGTCGTGGCCG
ATAGAAATATCTTACAATCCGAAAGTTGATGAATGGAATTGGTCTGCAACTGGTCGCCTTCATTTTGTAA
AATGTTCGCTTGCGGCCGAAAAATTTCGATATATCTACAATTGATATACAATCTTTACTAAATTTTGAAA
AAGGAACACTTTGAATTTCGAACTGTCAATCGTATCATTAGAATTTAATCTAAATTTAAATCTTGCTAAA
GGAAATAGCAAGGAACACTTTCGTCGTCGGCTACGCATTCATTGTAAAATTTTAAATTTTGACATTCCGC
ACTTTTTGATAGATAAGCGAAGAGTATTTTTATTACATGTATCGCAAGTATTCATTTCAACACACATATC
TATATATATATGTTATATATTTATTCAATTTTGTTTACCATTGATCAATTTTTCACACATGAAACAACCG
CCAGCATTATATAATTTTTTTATTTTTTTAAAAAATGTGTACACATATTCTGAAAATGAAAAATTCAATG
GCTCGAGTGCCAAATAAAGAAATGGTTACAATTTAAGGAAACAAATGTCCTTCTTGCGTTTGAAACAACT
AATCCTTTTCGCCCTCGCGGCGTTTCTCGAAAAGGGCCAGGAAGGATCCACTAGTGCGTATCGATAAGCT
TTAAGATACATTGATGAGTTTGGACAAACCACAACTAGAATGCAGTGAAAAAAATGCTTTATTTGTGAAA
TTTGTGATGCTATTGCTTTATTTGTAACCATTATAAGCTGCAATAAACAAGTTAACAACAACAATTGCAT
TCATTTTATGTTTCAGGTTCAGGGGGAGGTGTGGGAGGTTTTTTAAAGCAAGTAAAACCTCTACAAATGT
GGTATGGCTGATTATGATCTAGAGTCGCGGCCGCTTTACTTGTACAGCTCGTCCATGCCGAGAGTGATCC
CGGCGGCGGTCACGAACTCCAGCAGGACCATGTGATCGCGCTTCTCGTTGGGGTCTTTGCTCAGGGCGGA
CTGGTAGCTCAGGTAGTGGTTGTCGGGCAGCAGCACGGGGCCGTCGCCGATGGGGGTGTTCTGCTGGTAG
TGGTCGGCGAGCTGCACGCTGCCGTCCTCGATGTTGTGGCGGATCTTGAAGTTCACCTTGATGCCGTTCT
TCTGCTTGTCGGCCATGATATAGACGTTGTGGCTGTTGTAGTTGTACTCCAGCTTGTGCCCCAGGATGTT
GCCGTCCTCCTTGAAGTCGATGCCCTTCAGCTCGATGCGGTTCACCAGGGTGTCGCCCTCGAACTTCACC
TCGGCGCGGGTCTTGTAGTTGCCGTCGTCCTTGAAGAAGATGGTGCGCTCCTGGACGTAGCCTTCGGGCA
TGGCGGACTTGAAGAAGTCGTGCTGCTTCATGTGGTCGGGGTAGCGGGCGAAGCACTGCAGGCCGTAGCC
GAAGGTGGTCACGAGGGTGGGCCAGGGCACGGGCAGCTTGCCGGTGGTGCAGATGAACTTCAGGGTCAGC
TTGCCGTAGGTGGCATCGCCCTCGCCCTCGCCGGACACGCTGAACTTGTGGCCGTTTACGTCGCCGTCCA
GCTCGACCAGGATGGGCACCACCCCGGTGAACAGCTCCTCGCCCTTGCTCACCATGGTGGCGACCGGTGG
ATCGTACCGTCGACTCTAGCGGTACCCCGATTGTTTAGCTTGTTCAGCTGCGCTTGTTTATTTGCTTAGC
TTTCGCTTAGCGACGTGTTCACTTTGCTTGTTTGAATTGAATTGTCGCTCCGTAGACGAAGCGCCTCTAT
TTATACTCCGGCGGTCGAGGGTTCGAAATCGATAAGCTTGGATCCTAATTGAATTAGCTCTAATTGAATT
AGTCTCTAATTGAATTAGATCCCCGGGCGAGCTCGAATTAACATTGCAACTTTGTATACAAAAGTTGAAC
GAGAAACGTAAAATGATATAAATATCAATATATTAAATTAGATTTTGCATAAAAAACAGACTACATAATA
CTGTAAAACACAACATATCCAGTCACTATGGGCCGCATTAGGCACCCCAGGCTTTACACTTTATGCTTCC
GGCTCGTATAATGTGTGGATTTTGAGTTAGGATCCGTCGAGATTTTCAGGAGCTAAGGAAGCTAAAATGG
AGAAAAAAATCACTGGATATACCACCGTTGATATATCC
